>Addgene plasmid #78199 | pET22b_PstS_2 | depositor full sequence | sequence record 146049 | pET22b_PstS_2 sequence 6339 bps
TGGCGAATGGG
[124 nt withheld, positions 12-135]
C
[91 nt withheld, positions 137-227]
A
[49 nt withheld, positions 229-277]
CCTTTGACGTTGGAGTCCACGTTCTTT
[37 nt withheld, positions 305-341]
ACCCTATCTCGGTCTATTCTTTTGATTTATAAGGGATTTTGCCGATTTCGGCCTATTGGTTAAAAAATGA
GCTGATTTAACAAAAATTTAACGCGAATTTTAACAAAATATTAACGTTTACAATTTCAGGTGGCACTTTT
CGGGGAAATGTGCGCGGAACCCCTATTTGTTTATTTTTCTAAATACATTCAAATATGTATCCGCTCATGA
GACAATAACCCTGATAAATGCTTCAATAATATTGAAAAAGGAAGAGTATGAGTATTCAACATTTCCGTGT
CGCCCTTATTCCCTTTTTTGCGGCATTTTGCCTTCCTGTTTTTGCTCACCCAGAAACGCTGGTGAAAGTA
AAAGATGCTGAAGATCAGTTGGGTGCACGAGTGGGTTACATCGAACTGGATCTCAACAGCGGTAAGATCC
TTGAGAGTTTTCGCCCCGAAGAACGTTTTCCAATGATGAGCACTTTTAAAGTTCTGCTATGTGGCGCGGT
ATTATCCCGTATTGACGCCGGGCAAGAGCAACTCGGTCGCCGCATACACTATTCTCAGAATGACTTGGTT
GAGTACTCACCAGTCACAGAAAAGCATCTTACGGATGGCATGACAGTAAGAGAATTATGCAGTGCTGCCA
TAACCATGAGTGATAACACTGCGGCCAACTTACTTCTGACAACGATCGGAGGACCGAAGGAGCTAACCGC
TTTTTTGCACAACATGGGGGATCATGTAACTCGCCTTGATCGTTGGGAACCGGAGCTGAATGAAGCCATA
CCAAACGACGAGCGTGACACCACGATGCCTGCAGCAATGGCAACAACGTTGCGCAAACTATTAACTGGCG
AACTACTTACTCTAGCTTCCCGGCAACAATTAATAGACTGGATGGAGGCGGATAAAGTTGCAGGACCACT
TCTGCGCTCGGCCCTTCCGGCTGGCTGGTTTATTGCTGATAAATCTGGAGCCGGTGAGCGTGGGTCTCGC
GGTATCATTGCAGCACTGGGGCCAGATGGTAAGCCCTCCCGTATCGTAGTTATCTACACGACGGGGAGTC
AGGCAACTATGGATGAACGAAATAGACAGATCGCTGAGATAGGTGCCTCACTGATTAAGCATTGGTAACT
GTCAGACCAAGTTTACTCATATATACTTTAGATTGATTTAAAACTTCATTTTTAATTTAAAAGGATCTAG
GTGAAGATCCTTTTTGATAATCTCATGACCAAAATCCCTTAACGTGAGTTTTCGTTCCACTGAGCGTCAG
ACCCCGTAGAAAAGATCAAAGGATCTTCTTGAGATCCTTTTTTTCTGCGCGTAATCTGCTGCTTGCAAAC
AAAAAAACCACCGCTACCAGCGGTGGTTTGTTTGCCGGATCAAGAGCTACCAACTCTTTTTCCGAAGGTA
ACTGGCTTCAGCAGAGCGCAGATACCAAATACTGTCCTTCTAGTGTAGCCGTAGTTAGGCCACCACTTCA
AGAACTCTGTAGCACCGCCTACATACCTCGCTCTGCTAATCCTGTTACCAGTGGCTGCTGCCAGTGGCGA
TAAGTCGTGTCTTACCGGGTTGGACTCAAGACGATAGTTACCGGATAAGGCGCAGCGGTCGGGCTGAACG
GGGGGTTCGTGCACACAGCCCAGCTTGGAGCGAACGACCTACACCGAACTGAGATACCTACAGCGTGAGC
TATGAGAAAGCGCCACGCTTCCCGAAGGGAGAAAGGCGGACAGGTATCCGGTAAGCGGCAGGGTCGGAAC
AGGAGAGCGCACGAGGGAGCTTCCAGGGGGAAACGCCTGGTATCTTTATAGTCCTGTCGGGTTTCGCCAC
CTCTGACTTGAGCGTCGATTTTTGTGATGCTCGTCAGGGGGGCGGAGCCTATGGAAAAACGCCAGCAACG
CGGCCTTTTTACGGTTCCTGGCCTTTTGCTGGCCTTTTGCTCACATGTTCTTTCCTGCGTTATCCCCTGA
TTCTGTGGATAACCGTATTACCGCCTTTGAGTGAGCTGATACCGCTCGCCGCAGCCGAACGACCGAGCGC
AGCGAGTCAGTGAGCGAGGAAGCGGAAGAGCGCCTGATGCGGTATTTTCTCCTTACGCATCTGTGCGGTA
TTTCACACCGCATATATGGTGCACTCTCAGTACAATCTGCTCTGATGCCGCATAGTTAAGCCAGTATACA
CTCCGCTATCGCTACGTGACTGGGTCATGGCTGCGCCCCGACACCCGCCAACACCCGCTGACGCGCCCTG
ACGGGCTTGTCTGCTCCCGGCATCCGCTTACAGACAAGCTGTGACCGTCTCCGGGAGCTGCATGTGTCAG
AGGTTTTCACCGTCATCACCGAAACGCGCGAGGCAGCTGCGGTAAAGCTCATCAGCGTGGTCGTGAAGCG
ATTCACAGATGTCTGCCTGTTCATCCGCGTCCAGCTCGTTGAGTTTCTCCAGAAGCGTTAATGTCTGGCT
TCTGATAAAGCGGGCCATGTTAAGGGCGGTTTTTTCCTGTTTGGTCACTGATGCCTCCGTGTAAGGGGGA
TTTCTGTTCATGGGGGTAATGATACCGATGAAACGAGAGAGGATGCTCACGATACGGGTTACTGATGATG
AACATGCCCGGTTACTGGAACGTTGTGAGGGTAAACAACTGGCGGTATGGATGCGGCGGGACCAGAGAAA
AATCACTCAGGGTCAATGCCAGCGCTTCGTTAATACAGATGTAGGTGTTCCACAGGGTAGCCAGCAGCAT
CCTGCGATGCAGATCCGGAACATAATGGTGCAGGGCGCTGACTTCCGCGTTTCCAGACTTTACGAAACAC
GGAAACCGAAGACCATTCATGTTGTTGCTCAGGTCGCAGACGTTTTGCAGCAGCAGTCGCTTCACGTTCG
CTCGCGTATCGGTGATTCATTCTGCTAACCAGTAAGGCAACCCCGCCAGCCTAGCCGGGTCCTCAACGAC
AGGAGCACGATCATGCGCACCCGTGGGGCCGCCATGCCGGCGATAATGGCCTGCTTCTCGCCGAAACGTT
TGGTGGCGGGACCAGTGACGAAGGCTTGAGCGAGGGCGTGCAAGATTCCGAATACCGCAAGCGACAGGCC
GATCATCGTCGCGCTCCAGCGAAAGCGGTCCTCGCCGAAAATGACCCAGAGCGCTGCCGGCACCTGTCCT
ACGAGTTGCATGATAAAGAAGACAGTCATAAGTGCGGCGACGATAGTCATGCCCCGCGCCCACCGGAAGG
AGCTGACTGGGTTGAAGGCTCTCAAGGGCATCGGTCGAGATCCCGGTGCCTAATGAGTGAGCTAACTTAC
ATTAATTGCGTTGCGCTCACTGCCCGCTTTCCAGTCGGGAAACCTGTCGTGCCAGCTGCATTAATGAATC
GGCCAACGCGCGGGGAGAGGCGGTTTGCGTATTGGGCGCCAGGGTGGTTTTTCTTTTCACCAGTGAGACG
GGCAACAGCTGATTGCCCTTCACCGCCTGGCCCTGAGAGAGTTGCAGCAAGCGGTCCACGCTGGTTTGCC
CCAGCAGGCGAAAATCCTGTTTGATGGTGGTTAACGGCGGGATATAACATGAGCTGTCTTCGGTATCGTC
GTATCCCACTACCGAGATATCCGCACCAACGCGCAGCCCGGACTCGGTAATGGCGCGCATTGCGCCCAGC
GCCATCTGATCGTTGGCAACCAGCATCGCAGTGGGAACGATGCCCTCATTCAGCATTTGCATGGTTTGTT
GAAAACCGGACATGGCACTCCAGTCGCCTTCCCGTTCCGCTATCGGCTGAATTTGATTGCGAGTGAGATA
TTTATGCCAGCCAGCCAGACGCAGACGCGCCGAGACAGAACTTAATGGGCCCGCTAACAGCGCGATTTGC
TGGTGACCCAATGCGACCAGATGCTCCACGCCCAGTCGCGTACCGTCTTCATGGGAGAAAATAATACTGT
TGATGGGTGTCTGGTCAGAGACATCAAGAAATAACGCCGGAACATTAGTGCAGGCAGCTTCCACAGCAAT
GGCATCCTGGTCATCCAGCGGATAGTTAATGATCAGCCCACTGACGCGTTGCGCGAGAAGATTGTGCACC
GCCGCTTTACAGGCTTCGACGCCGCTTCGTTCTACCATCGACACCACCACGCTGGCACCCAGTTGATCGG
CGCGAGATTTAATCGCCGCGACAATTTGCGACGGCGCGTGCAGGGCCAGACTGGAGGTGGCAACGCCAAT
CAGCAACGACTGTTTGCCCGCCAGTTGTTGTGCCACGCGGTTGGGAATGTAATTCAGCTCCGCCATCGCC
GCTTCCACTTTTTCCCGCGTTTTCGCAGAAACGTGGCTGGCCTGGTTCACCACGCGGGAAACGGTCTGAT
AAGAGACACCGGCATACTCTGCGACATCGTATAACGTTACTGGTTTCACATTCACCACCCTGAATTGACT
CTCTTCCGGGCGCTATCATGCCATACCGCGAAAGGTTTTGCGCCATTCGATGGTGTCCGGGATCTCGACG
CTCTCCCTTATGCGACTCCTGCATTAGGAAGCAGCCCAGTAGTAGGTTGAGGCCGTTGAGCACCGCCGCC
GCAAGGAATGGTGCATGCAAGGAGATGGCGCCCAACAGTCCCCCGGCCACGGGGCCTGCCACCATACCCA
CGCCGAAACAAGCGCTCATGAGCCCGAAGTGGCGAGCCCGATCTTCCCCATCGGTGATGTCGGCGATATA
GGCGCCAGCAACCGCACCTGTGGCGCCGGTGATGCCGGCCACGATGCGTCCGGCGTAGAGGATCGAGATC
TCGATCCCGCGAAATTAATACGACTCACTATAGGGGAATTGTGAGCGGATAACAATTCCCCTCTAGAAAT
AATTTTGTTTAACTTTAAGAAGGAGATATACATATGGAAGCAAGCCTGACAGGTGCAGGTGCAACCTTCC
CTGCGCCGGTGTATGCCAAATGGGCTGACACTTACCAGAAAGAAACCGGTAATAAAGTTAACTACCAGGG
TATCGGTTCTTCCGGTGGCGTAAAACAGATTATCGCTAATACCGTTGATTTTGGTGCCTCTGACGCGCCG
CTGTCTGACGAAAAACTGGCTCAGGAAGGTCTGTTCCAGTTCCCGACCGTGATTGGCGGCGTGGTGCTGG
CGGTTAACATTCCAGGGCTGAAGTCTGGCGAACTGGTGCTGGATGGTAAAACCCTCGGCGACATCTACCT
GGGCAAAATCAAGAAGTGGGATGATGAAGCCATCGCCAAACTGAATCCGGGTCTGAAACTGCCTTCACAA
AACATTGCTGTAGTACGCCGCGCAGATGGCTCCGGGACTTCCTTCGTCTTCACCAGCTACCTGGCGAAAG
TGAACGAAGAGTGGAAAAACAACGTTGGTACTGGCTCTACCGTAAAATGGCCGATCGGTCTGGGCGGTAA
AGGTAACGACGGTATCGCCGCGTTCGTTCAGCGTCTGCCGGGTGCAATTGGTTATGTTGAATATTGTTAC
GCGAAGCAGAACAACCTGGCGTACACCAAACTGATCTCCGCTGATGGTAAACCGGTTAGTCCGACCGAAG
AAAACTTCGCTAATGCAGCAAAAGGTGCAGACTGGAGCAAAACCTTCGCTCAGGATCTGACCAACCAGAA
AGGCGAAGATGCATGGCCTATTACCTCTACCACGTTCATTCTGATCCACAAAGATCAGAAGAAACCAGAA
CAAGGCACAGAAGTGCTGAAATTCTTCGACTGGGCGTACAAAACCGGGGCTAAACAGGCGAACGACCTGG
ATTACGCCAGCCTGCCGGATAGTGTAGTTGAACAGGTTCGCGCTGCGTGGAAGACCAATATTAAAGACAG
TAGCGGTAAGCCGCTGTACTAATGACTCGAGCACCACCACCACCACCACTGAGATCCGGCTGCTAACAAA
GCCCGAAAGGAAGCTGAGTTGGCTGCTGCCACCGCTGAGCAATAACTAGCATAACCCCTTGGGGCCTCTA
AACGGGTCTTGAGGGGTTTTTTGCTGAAAGGAGGAACTATATCCGGAT
Features (pLannotate 1.2.2; 19 found; start..end, strand, type, name):
     12..467     +  rep_origin     f1 ori (sequence partly withheld): f1 bacteriophage origin of replication; arrow indicates direction of (+) strand synthesis
    494..598     +  promoter       AmpR promoter: bla
    599..1459    +  CDS            AmpR: β-lactamase; bla; confers resistance to ampicillin, carbenicillin, and related antibiotics
   1630..2218    +  rep_origin     ori: high-copy-number ColE1/pMB1/pBR322/pUC origin of replication
   2404..2546    -  misc_feature   bom: basis of mobility region from pBR322
   2648..2839    -  CDS            rop: Rop protein, which maintains plasmids at low copy number; rop
   2856..3236    +  CDS            YPB1_ECOLX: Protein predicted: Swiss-Prot protein existence level 4. From Escherichia coli.
   3308..3599    -  CDS            TcR (fragment): tetracycline efflux protein; tet; confers resistance to tetracycline
   3614..3635    -  protein_bind   CAP binding site: CAP binding activates transcription in the presence of cAMP. E. coli catabolite activator protein
   3648..4730    -  CDS            lacI: lac repressor; lacI; The lac repressor binds to the lac operator to inhibit transcription in E. coli. This inhibition can be relieved by adding lactose or isopropyl-β-D-thiogalactopyranoside (IPTG).
   4731..4808    -  promoter       lacI promoter: lacI
   4816..5095    -  CDS            TcR (fragment): tetracycline efflux protein; tet; confers resistance to tetracycline
   5117..5135    +  promoter       T7 promoter: promoter for bacteriophage T7 RNA polymerase
   5136..5160    +  protein_bind   lac operator: The lac repressor binds to the lac operator to inhibit transcription in E. coli. This inhibition can be relieved by adding lactose or isopropyl-β-D-thiogalactopyranoside (IPTG). lac repressor encoded by lacI
   5175..5197    +  RBS            RBS: efficient ribosome binding site from bacteriophage T7 gene 10 (Olins and Rangwala, 1989)
   5208..6170    +  CDS            pstS (fragment): PSTS_ECOLI - Also known as phoS. Experimental evidence at protein level: Swiss-Prot protein existence level 1. Part of the ABC transporter complex PstSACB involved in phosphate import. From Escherichia coli (strain K12).
   6183..6200    +  CDS            9xHis (fragment): 9xHis affinity tag
   6210..6259    +  CDS            SET1 (fragment): solubility-enhancement tag derived from T7 phage gene 10B
   6267..6314    +  terminator     T7 terminator: transcription terminator for bacteriophage T7 RNA polymerase
