[The description below was written by a language model from this plasmid's Addgene catalogue record and pLannotate feature annotations shown in this document.]
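Description:
pET22b_PstS_2 is a bacterial expression plasmid of about 6.3 kb built on the pET22b backbone for T7-driven production of an engineered E. coli phosphate binding protein. It is selected with ampicillin through the bla (AmpR) gene and replicates from a ColE1/pMB1-type origin. The backbone also carries the pBR322-derived bom and rop regions, remnants of the tetracycline resistance gene, and an f1 phage origin. The catalogue lists it as high copy. It also encodes lacI under its own promoter. LacI represses the lac operator placed immediately downstream of the T7 promoter, so expression is IPTG-inducible in a host that supplies T7 RNA polymerase. The record names BL21(DE3) for this purpose.

The insert, cloned between NdeI and XhoI, is pstS carrying the A17C and A197C substitutions. It follows the T7 gene 10 ribosome binding site and is terminated by the T7 terminator. The gene encodes the mature protein without its N-terminal signal peptide but with an added initiator methionine. Because the mutation numbering refers to the natural mature protein, positions in the expressed product are shifted by one residue. Cloning at NdeI should remove the pelB leader normally present in pET22b, and no leader is annotated. A short His-tag sequence from the vector is annotated just downstream of pstS, but the record does not state whether it is translated in frame with the protein or preceded by a stop codon.

The purified double-cysteine protein serves as a scaffold for a reagentless phosphate biosensor. Each of the two cysteines is labelled with a 6-iodoacetamidotetramethylrhodamine. The resulting adduct binds inorganic phosphate with very high affinity and shows a 10- to 15-fold fluorescence increase on binding.
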