Addgene plasmid #78199: pET22b_PstS_2
Purpose: Expression of double-cysteine variant of mature phosphate binding protein, PstS, as scaffold for phosphate biosensor
Depositing lab: Martin Webb. Depositing organization: Francis Crick Institute. Publication: Development of a Reagentless Biosensor for Inorganic Phosphate, Applicable over a Wide Concentration Range. Solscheid C, Kunzelmann S, Davis CT, Hunter JL, Nofer A, Webb MR. Biochemistry. 2015 Aug 18;54(32):5054-62. doi: 10.1021/acs.biochem.5b00449. Epub 2015 Aug 4. PubMed 26199994.
Backbone
  Vector backbone: pET22b
  Vector type: Bacterial Expression
Growth in bacteria
  Bacterial resistance: Ampicillin, 100 μg/mL
  Growth temperature: 37°C
  Growth strain: DH5alpha
  Growth instructions: use BL21 (DE3) for protein expression
  Copy number: High Copy
Gene/Insert
  Gene/Insert name: pstS (A17C,A197C)
  Species: E. coli
  Mutation: A17C; A197C (please see depositor comment below)
  Promoter: T7
  Cloning method: Restriction Enzyme; 5′ cloning site NdeI (unknown if destroyed); 3′ cloning site XhoI (unknown if destroyed)
  Sequencing primers: 5′ T7; 3′ T7 terminal
Terms and licenses: Academic/Nonprofit Terms; Industry Terms: Not Available to Industry
Depositor comments: Please note- The numbering system used was for the mature natural wild-type PstS protein. The plasmid produces an extra N-terminal methionine so all mutations will be off by 1nt (e.g., A197C =A198C) The expressed protein is a double-cysteine variant of E. coli phosphate binding protein. The gene encodes the mature protein without the N-terminal signal peptide, but with an N-terminal methionine, for subsequent labeling at the cysteines with two 6-iodoacetamidotetramethylrhodamines per molecule. This adduct is then used as a fluorescent phosphate biosensor, having 10-15-fold fluorescence increase on binding inorganic phosphate with very high affinity.
How to cite: pET22b_PstS_2 was a gift from Martin Webb (Addgene plasmid # 78199 ; http://n2t.net/addgene:78199 ; RRID:Addgene_78199)
