>Addgene plasmid #78199 | pET22b_PstS_2 | addgene partial sequence | sequence record 151678 | T7 5'-TAATACGACTCACTATAGGG-3'
CCCTCTAGAAATAATTTTGTTTAACTTTAAGAAGGAGATATACATATGGAAGCAAGCCTGACAGGTGCAG
GTGCAACCTTCCCTGCGCCGGTGTATTGCAAATGGGCTGACACTTACCAGAAAGAAACCGGTAATAAAGT
TAACTACCAGGGTATCGGTTCTTCCGGTGGCGTAAAACAGATTATCGCTAATACCGTTGATTTTGGTGCC
TCTGACGCGCCGCTGTCTGACGAAAAACTGGCTCAGGAAGGTCTGTTCCAGTTCCCGACCGTGATTGGCG
GCGTGGTGCTGGCGGTTAACATTCCAGGGCTGAAGTCTGGCGAACTGGTGCTGGATGGTAAAACCCTCGG
CGACATCTACCTGGGCAAAATCAAGAAGTGGGATGATGAAGCCATCGCCAAACTGAATCCGGGTCTGAAA
CTGCCTTCACAAAACATTGCTGTAGTACGCCGCGCAGATGGCTCCGGGACTTCCTTCGTCTTCACCAGCT
ACCTGGCGAAAGTGAACGAAGAGTGGAAAAACAACGTTGGTACTGGCTCTACCGTAAAATGGCCGATCGG
TCTGGGCGGTAAAGGTAACGACGGTATCGCCGCGTTCGTTCAGCGTCTGCCGGGTGCAATTGGTTATGTT
GAATATTGTTACGCGAAGCAGAACAACCTGGCGTACACCAAACTGATCTCCGCTGATGGTAAACCGGTTA
GTCCGACCGAAGAAAACTTCGCTAATGCAGCAAAAGGTGCAGACTGGAGCAAAACCTTCGCTCAGGATCT
GACCAACCAGAAAGGCGAAGATGCATGGCCTATTACCTCTACCACGTTCATTCTGATCCACAAAGATCAG
AAGAAACCAGAACAAGGCACAGAAGTGCTGAAATTCTTCGACTGGGCGTACAAAACCGGGGCTAAACAGG
CGAACGACCTGGATTACGCCAGCCTGCCGGAT
