>Addgene plasmid #78199 | pET22b_PstS_2 | addgene partial sequence | sequence record 151679 | T7term 5'-GCTAGTTATTGCTCAGCGG-3'
CTTCCTTTCGGGCTTTGTTAGCAGCCGGATCTCAGTGGTGGTGGTGGTGGTGCTCGAGTCATTAGTACAG
CGGCTTACCGCTACTGTCTTTAATATTGGTCTTCCACGCAGCGCGAACCTGTTCAACTACACTATCCGGC
AGGCTGGCGTAATCCAGGTCGTTCGCCTGTTTAGCCCCGGTTTTGTACGCCCAGTCGAAGAATTTCAGCA
CTTCTGTGCCTTGTTCTGGTTTCTTCTGATCTTTGTGGATCAGAATGAACGTGGTAGAGGTAATAGGCCA
TGCATCTTCGCCTTTCTGGTTGGTCAGATCCTGAGCGAAGGTTTTGCTCCAGTCTGCACCTTTTGCTGCA
TTAGCGAAGTTTTCTTCGGTCGGACTAACCGGTTTACCATCAGCGGAGATCAGTTTGGTGTACGCCAGGT
TGTTCTGCTTCGCGTAACAATATTCAACATAACCAATTGCACCCGGCAGACGCTGAACGAACGCGGCGAT
ACCGTCGTTACCTTTACCGCCCAGACCGATCGGCCATTTTACGGTAGAGCCAGTACCAACGTTGTTTTTC
CACTCTTCGTTCACTTTCGCCAGGTAGCTGGTGAAGACGAAGGAAGTCCCGGAGCCATCTGCGCGGCGTA
CTACAGCAATGTTTTGTGAAGGCAGTTTCAGACCCGGATTCAGTTTGGCGATGGCTTCATCATCCCACTT
CTTGATTTTGCCCAGGTAGATGTCGCCGAGGGTTTTACCATCCAGCACCAGTTCGCCAGACTTCAGCCCT
GGAATGTTAACCGCCAGCACCACGCCGCCAATCACGGTCGGGAACTGGAACAGACCTTCCTGAGCCAGTT
TTTCGTCAGACAGCGGCGCGTCAGAGGCACCAAAATCAACGGTATTAGCGATAATCTGTTTTACGCCACC
GGAAGAACCGATACCCTGGTAGTTAACTTTATTACCGGTTTCTTTCTGGTAAGTGTCAGCCCATTTGCAA
TACACCGGCGCAGGGAAGGTTGCACCTGCACCTGTCAGGCTTGCTTCCATATGTATATCTCCTTCTTAAA
GTTAAACAAAATTATTTCTAGAGGGGAATTGTTATCCGCTCACAATTCCCCTATAG
